>Addgene plasmid #74901 | pEBB COMMD9 Flag | depositor full sequence | sequence record 142873 | pEBB COMMD9 Flag
AGCGCCCAATACGCAAACCGCCTCTCCCCGCGCGTTGGCCGATTCATTAATGCAGCTGGCACGACAGGTT
TCCCGACTGGAAAGCGGGCAGTGAGCGCAACGCAATTAATGTGAGTTAGCTCACTCATTAGGCACCCCAG
GCTTTACACTTTATGCTTCCGGCTCGTATGTTGTGTGGAATTGTGAGCGGATAACAATTTCACACAGGAA
ACAGCTATGACCATGATTACGCCAAGCTTCCAGGCTCCCCAGCAGGCAGAAGTATGCAAAGCATGCATCT
CAATTAGTCAGCAACCATAGTCCCGCCCCTAACTCCGCCCATCCCGCCCCTAACTCCGCCCAGTTCCGCC
CATTCTCCGCCCCATGGCTGACTAATTTTTTTTATTTATGCAGAGGCCGAGGCCGCCTCGGCCTCTGAGC
TATTCCAGAAGTAGTGAGGAGGCTTTTTTGGAGGCCTAGGCTTTTGCAAAAAGCTTTGCAAAGATGGATA
AAGTTTTAAACAGAGAGGAATCTTTGCAGCTAATGGACCTTCTAGGTCTTGAAAGGAGTGGGAATTGGCT
CCGGTGCCCGTCAGTGGGCAGAGCGCACATCGCCCACAGTCCCCGAGAAGTTGGGGGGAGGGGTCGGCAA
TTGAACCGGTGCCTAGAGAAGGTGGCGCGGGGTAAACTGGGAAAGTGATGTCGTGTACTGGCTCCGCCTT
TTTCCCGAGGGTGGGGGAGAACCGTATATAAGTGCAGTAGTCGCCGTGAACGTTCTTTTTCGCAACGGGT
TTGCCGCCAGAACACAGGTAAGTGCCGTGTGTGGTTCCCGCGGGCCTGGCCTCTTTACGGGTTATGGCCC
TTGCGTGCCTTGAATTACTTCCACGCCCCTGGCTGCAGTACGTGATTCTTGATCCCGAGCTTCGGGTTGG
AAGTGGGTGGGAGAGTTCGAGGCCTTGCGCTTAAGGAGCCCCTTCGCCTCGTGCTTGAGTTGAGGCCTGG
CCTGGGCGCTGGGGCCGCCGCGTGCGAATCTGGTGGCACCTTCGCGCCTGTCTCGCTGCTTTCGATAAGT
CTCTAGCCATTTAAAATTTTTGATGACCTGCTGCGACGCTTTTTTTCTGGCAAGATAGTCTTGTAAATGC
GGGCCAAGATCTGCACACTGGTATTTCGGTTTTTGGGGCCGCGGGCGGCGACGGGGCCCGTGCGTCCCAG
CGCACATGTTCGGCGAGGCGGGGCCTGCGAGCGCGGCCACCGAGAATCGGACGGGGGTAGTCTCAAGCTG
GCCGGCCTGCTCTGGTGCCTGGCCTCGCGCCGCCGTGTATCGCCCCGCCCTGGGCGGCAAGGCTGGCCCG
GTCGGCACCAGTTGCGTGAGCGGAAAGATGGCCGCTTCCCGGCCCTGCTGCAGGGAGCTCAAAATGGAGG
ACGCGGCGCTCGGGAGAGCGGGCGGGTGAGTCACCCACACAAAGGAAAAGGGCCTTTCCGTCCTCAGCCG
TCGCTTCATGTGACTCCACGGAGTACCGGGCGCCGTCCAGGCACCTCGATTAGTTCTCGAGCTTTTGGAG
TACGTCGTCTTTAGGTTGGGGGGAGGGGTTTTATGCGATGGAGTTTCCCCACACTGAGTGGGTGGAGACT
GAAGTTAGGCCAGCTTGGCACTTGATGTAATTCTCCTTGGAATTTGCCCTTTTTGAGTTTGGATCTTGGT
TCATTCTCAAGCCTCAGACAGTGGTTCAAAGTTTTTTTCTTCCATTTCAGGTGTCGTGAGGAATTCTCTA
GAGATCCCTCGACCTCGAGATCCATTGTGCTGGATCTCACCATGGGATCCATGGCTGCCCTGACAGCGGA
GCATTTTGCAGCACTCCAGAGCCTGCTCAAGGCCTCCTCGAAAGATGTTGTCAGACAGCTGTGTCAAGAA
AGCTTTTCCAGTTCAGCCCTTGGCTTGAAAAAACTCTTGGATGTTACATGTTCCAGCTTGTCTGTGACCC
AGGAGGAGGCAGAGGAACTGCTCCAGGCTCTGCACCGCCTCACTAGGCTGGTGGCATTCCGTGACCTGTC
CTCTGCCGAGGCAATTCTGGCTCTCTTTCCAGAAAATTTCCACCAAAACCTCAAAAACCTGCTGACAAAG
ATCATCCTAGAACATGTGTCTACTTGGAGAACCGAAGCCCAGGCAAATCAGATCTCTCTGCCACGCCTGG
TCGATCTGGACTGGAGAGTGGATATCAAAACCTCCTCAGACAGCATCAGCCGCATGGCCGTCCCCACCTG
CCTGCTCCAGATGAAGATCCAAGAAGATCCCAGCCTATGCCGAGACAAACCCTCCATCTCAGCTGTCACC
GTGGAGCTGAGCAAAGAAACACTGGACACCATGTTAGATGGCCTGGGCCGCATCCGAGACCAACTCTCTG
CCGTGGCCAGTAAAGCGGCCGCGGACTACAAAGACGATGACGACAAGTGAACTCTAGAGTGAGGGTCCCC
ACCTGGGACCCTTGAGAGTATCAGGTCTCCCACGTGGGAGACAAGAAATCCCTGTTTAATATTTAAACAG
CAGTGTTCCCCATCTGGGTCCTTGCACCCCTCACTCTGGCCTCAGCCGACTGCACAGCGGCCCCTGCATC
CCCTTGGCTGTGAGGCCCCTGGACAAGCAGAGGTGGCCAGAGCTGGGAGGCATGGCCCTGGGGTCCCACG
AATTTGCTGGGGAATCTCGTTTTTCTTCTTAAGACTTTTGGGACATGGTTTGACTCCCGAACATCACCGA
CGCGTCTCCTGTTTTTCTGGGTGGCCTCGGGACACCTGCCCTGCCCCCACGAGGGTCAGGACTGTGACTC
TTTTTAGGGCCAGGCAGGTGCCTGGACATTTGCCTTGCTGGACGGGGACTGGGGATGTGGGAGGGAGCAG
ACAGGAGGAATCATGTCAGGCCTGTGTGTGAAAGGAAGCTCCACTGTCACCCTCCACCTCTTCACCCCCC
ACTCACCAGTGTCCCCTCCACTGTCACATTGTAACTGAACTTCAGGATAATAAAGTGTTTGCCTCCAAAA
AAAAAAAAAAAAAAAAAAAAAAAAAAAAAAAAAAAAAAAAAAAAAAAAAAAAAAAAAAAAAAAAAAAAAA
AAAAAAAAAAAAAAAAGAATTCACTGGCCGTCGTTTTACAACGTCGTGACTGGGAAAACCCTGGCGTTAC
CCAACTTAATCGCCTTGCAGCACATCCCCCTTTCGCCAGCTGGCGTAATAGCGAAGAGGCCCGCACCGAT
CGCCCTTCCCAACAGTTGCGCAGCCTGAATGGCGAATGGCGCCTGATGCGGTATTTTCTCCTTACGCATC
TGTGCGGTATTTCACACCGCATA
[142 nt withheld, positions 3314-3455]
C
[141 nt withheld, positions 3457-3597]
CCTTTGACGTTGGAGTCCACGTTCTTT
[37 nt withheld, positions 3625-3661]
ACCCTATCTCGGGCTATTCTTTTGATTTATAAGGGATTTTGCCGATTTCGGCCTATTGGTTAAAAAATGA
GCTGATTTAACAAAAATTTAACGCGAATTTTAACAAAATATTAACGTTTACAATTTTATGGTGCACTCTC
AGTACAATCTGCTCTGATGCCGCATAGTTAAGCCAGCCCCGACACCCGCCAACACCCGCTGACGCGCCCT
GACGGGCTTGTCTGCTCCCGGCATCCGCTTACAGACAAGCTGTGACCGTCTCCGGGAGCTGCATGTGTCA
GAGGTTTTCACCGTCATCACCGAAACGCGCGAGACGAAAGGGCCTCGTGATACGCCTATTTTTATAGGTT
AATGTCATGATAATAATGGTTTCTTAGACGTCAGGTGGCACTTTTCGGGGAAATGTGCGCGGAACCCCTA
TTTGTTTATTTTTCTAAATACATTCAAATATGTATCCGCTCATGAGACAATAACCCTGATAAATGCTTCA
ATAATATTGAAAAAGGAAGAGTATGAGTATTCAACATTTCCGTGTCGCCCTTATTCCCTTTTTTGCGGCA
TTTTGCCTTCCTGTTTTTGCTCACCCAGAAACGCTGGTGAAAGTAAAAGATGCTGAAGATCAGTTGGGTG
CACGAGTGGGTTACATCGAACTGGATCTCAACAGCGGTAAGATCCTTGAGAGTTTTCGCCCCGAAGAACG
TTTTCCAATGATGAGCACTTTTAAAGTTCTGCTATGTGGCGCGGTATTATCCCGTATTGACGCCGGGCAA
GAGCAACTCGGTCGCCGCATACACTATTCTCAGAATGACTTGGTTGAGTACTCACCAGTCACAGAAAAGC
ATCTTACGGATGGCATGACAGTAAGAGAATTATGCAGTGCTGCCATAACCATGAGTGATAACACTGCGGC
CAACTTACTTCTGACAACGATCGGAGGACCGAAGGAGCTAACCGCTTTTTTGCACAACATGGGGGATCAT
GTAACTCGCCTTGATCGTTGGGAACCGGAGCTGAATGAAGCCATACCAAACGACGAGCGTGACACCACGA
TGCCTGTAGCAATGGCAACAACGTTGCGCAAACTATTAACTGGCGAACTACTTACTCTAGCTTCCCGGCA
ACAATTAATAGACTGGATGGAGGCGGATAAAGTTGCAGGACCACTTCTGCGCTCGGCCCTTCCGGCTGGC
TGGTTTATTGCTGATAAATCTGGAGCCGGTGAGCGTGGGTCTCGCGGTATCATTGCAGCACTGGGGCCAG
ATGGTAAGCCCTCCCGTATCGTAGTTATCTACACGACGGGGAGTCAGGCAACTATGGATGAACGAAATAG
ACAGATCGCTGAGATAGGTGCCTCACTGATTAAGCATTGGTAACTGTCAGACCAAGTTTACTCATATATA
CTTTAGATTGATTTAAAACTTCATTTTTAATTTAAAAGGATCTAGGTGAAGATCCTTTTTGATAATCTCA
TGACCAAAATCCCTTAACGTGAGTTTTCGTTCCACTGAGCGTCAGACCCCGTAGAAAAGATCAAAGGATC
TTCTTGAGATCCTTTTTTTCTGCGCGTAATCTGCTGCTTGCAAACAAAAAAACCACCGCTACCAGCGGTG
GTTTGTTTGCCGGATCAAGAGCTACCAACTCTTTTTCCGAAGGTAACTGGCTTCAGCAGAGCGCAGATAC
CAAATACTGTCCTTCTAGTGTAGCCGTAGTTAGGCCACCACTTCAAGAACTCTGTAGCACCGCCTACATA
CCTCGCTCTGCTAATCCTGTTACCAGTGGCTGCTGCCAGTGGCGATAAGTCGTGTCTTACCGGGTTGGAC
TCAAGACGATAGTTACCGGATAAGGCGCAGCGGTCGGGCTGAACGGGGGGTTCGTGCACACAGCCCAGCT
TGGAGCGAACGACCTACACCGAACTGAGATACCTACAGCGTGAGCTATGAGAAAGCGCCACGCTTCCCGA
AGGGAGAAAGGCGGACAGGTATCCGGTAAGCGGCAGGGTCGGAACAGGAGAGCGCACGAGGGAGCTTCCA
GGGGGAAACGCCTGGTATCTTTATAGTCCTGTCGGGTTTCGCCACCTCTGACTTGAGCGTCGATTTTTGT
GATGCTCGTCAGGGGGGCGGAGCCTATGGAAAAACGCCAGCAACGCGGCCTTTTTACGGTTCCTGGCCTT
TTGCTGGCCTTTTGCTCACATGTTCTTTCCTGCGTTATCCCCTGATTCTGTGGATAACCGTATTACCGCC
TTTGAGTGAGCTGATACCGCTCGCCGCAGCCGAACGACCGAGCGCAGCGAGTCAGTGAGCGAGGAAGC
Features (pLannotate 1.2.2; 18 found; start..end, strand, type, name):
      2..94      +  CDS            lacI (fragment): lac repressor; lacI; The lac repressor binds to the lac operator to inhibit transcription in E. coli. This inhibition can be relieved by adding lactose or isopropyl-β-D-thiogalactopyranoside (IPTG).
    107..128     +  protein_bind   CAP binding site: CAP binding activates transcription in the presence of cAMP. E. coli catabolite activator protein
    143..173     +  promoter       lac promoter: promoter for the E. coli lac operon
    181..197     +  protein_bind   lac operator: The lac repressor binds to the lac operator to inhibit transcription in E. coli. This inhibition can be relieved by adding lactose or isopropyl-β-D-thiogalactopyranoside (IPTG). lac repressor encoded by lacI
    252..462     +  promoter       SV40 promoter: SV40 early promoter
    484..550     +  CDS            small t antigen (fragment): SV40 (simian virus 40) small t antigen
    558..1739    +  promoter       EF-1α promoter: strong constitutive promoter for human elongation factor EF-1α
   1801..2394    +  CDS            COMMD9: COMD9_HUMAN - Experimental evidence at protein level: Swiss-Prot protein existence level 1. May modulate activity of cullin-RING E3 ubiquitin ligase (CRL) complexes (PubMed:21778237). May down-regulate activation of NF- kappa-B (PubMed:15799966). Modulates Na(+) transport in epithelial cells by regulation of apical cell surface expression of amiloride- sensitive sodium channel (ENaC) subunits (PubMed:23637203). From Homo sapiens (Human).
   2403..2423    +  CDS            3xFLAG (fragment): three tandem FLAG® epitope tags
   2438..2530    +  ncRNA          G-CSF SLDE: Accession: RF00183 - G-CSF factor stem-loop destabilising element (SLDE)
   3099..3256    +  CDS            lacZα (fragment): LacZα fragment of β-galactosidase; lacZ fragment
   3262..3313    -  misc_feature   bom (fragment): basis of mobility region from pBR322
   3332..3712    +  rep_origin     M13 ori (sequence partly withheld): M13 bacteriophage origin of replication; arrow indicates direction of (+) strand synthesis
   3788..3837    -  misc_feature   bom (fragment): basis of mobility region from pBR322
   3939..3974    -  CDS            rop (fragment): Rop protein, which maintains plasmids at low copy number; rop
   4069..4173    +  promoter       AmpR promoter: bla
   4174..5034    +  CDS            AmpR: β-lactamase; bla; confers resistance to ampicillin, carbenicillin, and related antibiotics
   5205..5793    +  rep_origin     ori: high-copy-number ColE1/pMB1/pBR322/pUC origin of replication
