>Addgene plasmid #74901 | pEBB COMMD9 Flag | depositor full sequence | sequence record 150711 | pEBB COMMD9 Flag sequence 5976 bps
AGCGCCCAATACGCAAACCGCCTCTCCCCGCGCGTTGGCCGATTCATTAATGCAGCTGGCACGACAGGTT
TCCCGACTGGAAAGCGGGCAGTGAGCGCAACGCAATTAATGTGAGTTAGCTCACTCATTAGGCACCCCAG
GCTTTACACTTTATGCTTCCGGCTCGTATGTTGTGTGGAATTGTGAGCGGATAACAATTTCACACAGGAA
ACAGCTATGACCATGATTACGCCAAGCTTCCAGGCTCCCCAGCAGGCAGAAGTATGCAAAGCATGCATCT
CAATTAGTCAGCAACCATAGTCCCGCCCCTAACTCCGCCCATCCCGCCCCTAACTCCGCCCAGTTCCGCC
CATTCTCCGCCCCATGGCTGACTAATTTTTTTTATTTATGCAGAGGCCGAGGCCGCCTCGGCCTCTGAGC
TATTCCAGAAGTAGTGAGGAGGCTTTTTTGGAGGCCTAGGCTTTTGCAAAAAGCTTTGCAAAGATGGATA
AAGTTTTAAACAGAGAGGAATCTTTGCAGCTAATGGACCTTCTAGGTCTTGAAAGGAGTGGGAATTGGCT
CCGGTGCCCGTCAGTGGGCAGAGCGCACATCGCCCACAGTCCCCGAGAAGTTGGGGGGAGGGGTCGGCAA
TTGAACCGGTGCCTAGAGAAGGTGGCGCGGGGTAAACTGGGAAAGTGATGTCGTGTACTGGCTCCGCCTT
TTTCCCGAGGGTGGGGGAGAACCGTATATAAGTGCAGTAGTCGCCGTGAACGTTCTTTTTCGCAACGGGT
TTGCCGCCAGAACACAGGTAAGTGCCGTGTGTGGTTCCCGCGGGCCTGGCCTCTTTACGGGTTATGGCCC
TTGCGTGCCTTGAATTACTTCCACGCCCCTGGCTGCAGTACGTGATTCTTGATCCCGAGCTTCGGGTTGG
AAGTGGGTGGGAGAGTTCGAGGCCTTGCGCTTAAGGAGCCCCTTCGCCTCGTGCTTGAGTTGAGGCCTGG
CCTGGGCGCTGGGGCCGCCGCGTGCGAATCTGGTGGCACCTTCGCGCCTGTCTCGCTGCTTTCGATAAGT
CTCTAGCCATTTAAAATTTTTGATGACCTGCTGCGACGCTTTTTTTCTGGCAAGATAGTCTTGTAAATGC
GGGCCAAGATCTGCACACTGGTATTTCGGTTTTTGGGGCCGCGGGCGGCGACGGGGCCCGTGCGTCCCAG
CGCACATGTTCGGCGAGGCGGGGCCTGCGAGCGCGGCCACCGAGAATCGGACGGGGGTAGTCTCAAGCTG
GCCGGCCTGCTCTGGTGCCTGGCCTCGCGCCGCCGTGTATCGCCCCGCCCTGGGCGGCAAGGCTGGCCCG
GTCGGCACCAGTTGCGTGAGCGGAAAGATGGCCGCTTCCCGGCCCTGCTGCAGGGAGCTCAAAATGGAGG
ACGCGGCGCTCGGGAGAGCGGGCGGGTGAGTCACCCACACAAAGGAAAAGGGCCTTTCCGTCCTCAGCCG
TCGCTTCATGTGACTCCACGGAGTACCGGGCGCCGTCCAGGCACCTCGATTAGTTCTCGAGCTTTTGGAG
TACGTCGTCTTTAGGTTGGGGGGAGGGGTTTTATGCGATGGAGTTTCCCCACACTGAGTGGGTGGAGACT
GAAGTTAGGCCAGCTTGGCACTTGATGTAATTCTCCTTGGAATTTGCCCTTTTTGAGTTTGGATCTTGGT
TCATTCTCAAGCCTCAGACAGTGGTTCAAAGTTTTTTTCTTCCATTTCAGGTGTCGTGAGGAATTCTCTA
GAGATCCCTCGACCTCGAGATCCATTGTGCTGGATCCGCCACCATGGCTGCCCTGACAGCGGAGCATTTT
GCAGCACTCCAGAGCCTGCTCAAGGCCTCCTCGAAAGATGTTGTCAGACAGCTGTGTCAAGAAAGCTTTT
CCAGTTCAGCCCTTGGCTTGAAAAAACTCTTGGATGTTACATGTTCCAGCTTGTCTGTGACCCAGGAGGA
GGCAGAGGAACTGCTCCAGGCTCTGCACCGCCTCACTAGGCTGGTGGCATTCCGTGACCTGTCCTCTGCC
GAGGCAATTCTGGCTCTCTTTCCAGAAAATTTCCACCAAAACCTCAAAAACCTGCTGACAAAGATCATCC
TAGAACATGTGTCTACTTGGAGAACCGAAGCCCAGGCAAATCAGATCTCTCTGCCACGCCTGGTCGATCT
GGACTGGAGAGTGGATATCAAAACCTCCTCAGACAGCATCAGCCGCATGGCCGTCCCCACCTGCCTGCTC
CAGATGAAGATCCAAGAAGATCCCAGCCTATGCGGAGACAAACCCTCCATCTCAGCTGTCACCGTGGAGC
TGAGCAAAGAAACACTGGACACCATGTTAGATGGCCTGGGCCGCATCCGAGACCAACTCTCTGCCGTGGC
CAGTAAAGCGGCCGCCGACTACAAAGACGATGACGACAAGTCACTCTGACGGCCGCGACTCTAGAGTGAG
GGTCCCCACCTGGGACCCTTGAGAGTATCAGGTCTCCCACGTGGGAGACAAGAAATCCCTGTTTAATATT
TAAACAGCAGTGTTCCCCATCTGGGTCCTTGCACCCCTCACTCTGGCCTCAGCCGACTGCACAGCGGCCC
CTGCATCCCCTTGGCTGTGAGGCCCCTGGACAAGCAGAGGTGGCCAGAGCTGGGAGGCATGGCCCTGGGG
TCCCACGAATTTGCTGGGGAATCTCGTTTTTCTTCTTAAGACTTTTGGGACATGGTTTGACTCCCGAACA
TCACCGACGTGTCTCCTGTTTTTCTGGGTGGCCTCGGGACACCTGCCCTGCCCCCACGAGGGTCAGGACT
GTGACTCTTTTTAGGGCCAGGCAGGTGCCTGGACATTTGCCTTGCTGGACGGGGACTGGGGATGTGGGAG
GGAGCAGACAGGAGGAATCATGTCAGGCCTGTGTGTGAAAGGAAGCTCCACTGTCACCCTCCACCTCTTC
ACCCCCCACTCACCAGTGTCCCCTCCACTGTCACATTGTAACTGAACTTCAGGATAATAAAGTGTTTGCC
TCCAAAAAAAAAAAAAAAAAAAAAAAAAAAAAAAAAAAAAAAAAAAAAAAAAAAAAAAAAAAAAAAAAAA
AAAAAAAAAAAAAAAAAAAAAAAGAATTCACTGGCCGTCGTTTTACAACGTCGTGACTGGGAAAACCCTG
GCGTTACCCAACTTAATCGCCTTGCAGCACATCCCCCTTTCGCCAGCTGGCGTAATAGCGAAGAGGCCCG
CACCGATCGCCCTTCCCAACAGTTGCGCAGCCTGAATGGCGAATGGCGCCTGATGCGGTATTTTCTCCTT
ACGCATCTGTGCGGTATTTCACACCGCATA
[142 nt withheld, positions 3321-3462]
C
[141 nt withheld, positions 3464-3604]
CCTTTGACGTTGGAGTCCACGTTCTTT
[37 nt withheld, positions 3632-3668]
ACCCTATCTCGGGCTATTCTTTTGATTTATAAGGGATTTTGCCGATTTCGGCCTATTGGTTAAAAAATGA
GCTGATTTAACAAAAATTTAACGCGAATTTTAACAAAATATTAACGTTTACAATTTTATGGTGCACTCTC
AGTACAATCTGCTCTGATGCCGCATAGTTAAGCCAGCCCCGACACCCGCCAACACCCGCTGACGCGCCCT
GACGGGCTTGTCTGCTCCCGGCATCCGCTTACAGACAAGCTGTGACCGTCTCCGGGAGCTGCATGTGTCA
GAGGTTTTCACCGTCATCACCGAAACGCGCGAGACGAAAGGGCCTCGTGATACGCCTATTTTTATAGGTT
AATGTCATGATAATAATGGTTTCTTAGACGTCAGGTGGCACTTTTCGGGGAAATGTGCGCGGAACCCCTA
TTTGTTTATTTTTCTAAATACATTCAAATATGTATCCGCTCATGAGACAATAACCCTGATAAATGCTTCA
ATAATATTGAAAAAGGAAGAGTATGAGTATTCAACATTTCCGTGTCGCCCTTATTCCCTTTTTTGCGGCA
TTTTGCCTTCCTGTTTTTGCTCACCCAGAAACGCTGGTGAAAGTAAAAGATGCTGAAGATCAGTTGGGTG
CACGAGTGGGTTACATCGAACTGGATCTCAACAGCGGTAAGATCCTTGAGAGTTTTCGCCCCGAAGAACG
TTTTCCAATGATGAGCACTTTTAAAGTTCTGCTATGTGGCGCGGTATTATCCCGTATTGACGCCGGGCAA
GAGCAACTCGGTCGCCGCATACACTATTCTCAGAATGACTTGGTTGAGTACTCACCAGTCACAGAAAAGC
ATCTTACGGATGGCATGACAGTAAGAGAATTATGCAGTGCTGCCATAACCATGAGTGATAACACTGCGGC
CAACTTACTTCTGACAACGATCGGAGGACCGAAGGAGCTAACCGCTTTTTTGCACAACATGGGGGATCAT
GTAACTCGCCTTGATCGTTGGGAACCGGAGCTGAATGAAGCCATACCAAACGACGAGCGTGACACCACGA
TGCCTGTAGCAATGGCAACAACGTTGCGCAAACTATTAACTGGCGAACTACTTACTCTAGCTTCCCGGCA
ACAATTAATAGACTGGATGGAGGCGGATAAAGTTGCAGGACCACTTCTGCGCTCGGCCCTTCCGGCTGGC
TGGTTTATTGCTGATAAATCTGGAGCCGGTGAGCGTGGGTCTCGCGGTATCATTGCAGCACTGGGGCCAG
ATGGTAAGCCCTCCCGTATCGTAGTTATCTACACGACGGGGAGTCAGGCAACTATGGATGAACGAAATAG
ACAGATCGCTGAGATAGGTGCCTCACTGATTAAGCATTGGTAACTGTCAGACCAAGTTTACTCATATATA
CTTTAGATTGATTTAAAACTTCATTTTTAATTTAAAAGGATCTAGGTGAAGATCCTTTTTGATAATCTCA
TGACCAAAATCCCTTAACGTGAGTTTTCGTTCCACTGAGCGTCAGACCCCGTAGAAAAGATCAAAGGATC
TTCTTGAGATCCTTTTTTTCTGCGCGTAATCTGCTGCTTGCAAACAAAAAAACCACCGCTACCAGCGGTG
GTTTGTTTGCCGGATCAAGAGCTACCAACTCTTTTTCCGAAGGTAACTGGCTTCAGCAGAGCGCAGATAC
CAAATACTGTCCTTCTAGTGTAGCCGTAGTTAGGCCACCACTTCAAGAACTCTGTAGCACCGCCTACATA
CCTCGCTCTGCTAATCCTGTTACCAGTGGCTGCTGCCAGTGGCGATAAGTCGTGTCTTACCGGGTTGGAC
TCAAGACGATAGTTACCGGATAAGGCGCAGCGGTCGGGCTGAACGGGGGGTTCGTGCACACAGCCCAGCT
TGGAGCGAACGACCTACACCGAACTGAGATACCTACAGCGTGAGCTATGAGAAAGCGCCACGCTTCCCGA
AGGGAGAAAGGCGGACAGGTATCCGGTAAGCGGCAGGGTCGGAACAGGAGAGCGCACGAGGGAGCTTCCA
GGGGGAAACGCCTGGTATCTTTATAGTCCTGTCGGGTTTCGCCACCTCTGACTTGAGCGTCGATTTTTGT
GATGCTCGTCAGGGGGGCGGAGCCTATGGAAAAACGCCAGCAACGCGGCCTTTTTACGGTTCCTGGCCTT
TTGCTGGCCTTTTGCTCACATGTTCTTTCCTGCGTTATCCCCTGATTCTGTGGATAACCGTATTACCGCC
TTTGAGTGAGCTGATACCGCTCGCCGCAGCCGAACGACCGAGCGCAGCGAGTCAGTGAGCGAGGAAGC
Features (pLannotate 1.2.2; 17 found; start..end, strand, type, name):
      2..94      +  CDS            lacI (fragment): lac repressor; lacI; The lac repressor binds to the lac operator to inhibit transcription in E. coli. This inhibition can be relieved by adding lactose or isopropyl-β-D-thiogalactopyranoside (IPTG).
    107..128     +  protein_bind   CAP binding site: CAP binding activates transcription in the presence of cAMP. E. coli catabolite activator protein
    143..173     +  promoter       lac promoter: promoter for the E. coli lac operon
    181..197     +  protein_bind   lac operator: The lac repressor binds to the lac operator to inhibit transcription in E. coli. This inhibition can be relieved by adding lactose or isopropyl-β-D-thiogalactopyranoside (IPTG). lac repressor encoded by lacI
    252..462     +  promoter       SV40 promoter: SV40 early promoter
    484..550     +  CDS            small t antigen (fragment): SV40 (simian virus 40) small t antigen
    558..1739    +  promoter       EF-1α promoter: strong constitutive promoter for human elongation factor EF-1α
   1794..2387    +  CDS            COMMD9: COMD9_HUMAN - Experimental evidence at protein level: Swiss-Prot protein existence level 1. May modulate activity of cullin-RING E3 ubiquitin ligase (CRL) complexes (PubMed:21778237). May down-regulate activation of NF- kappa-B (PubMed:15799966). Modulates Na(+) transport in epithelial cells by regulation of apical cell surface expression of amiloride- sensitive sodium channel (ENaC) subunits (PubMed:23637203). From Homo sapiens (Human).
   2445..2537    +  ncRNA          G-CSF SLDE: Accession: RF00183 - G-CSF factor stem-loop destabilising element (SLDE)
   3106..3263    +  CDS            lacZα (fragment): LacZα fragment of β-galactosidase; lacZ fragment
   3269..3320    -  misc_feature   bom (fragment): basis of mobility region from pBR322
   3339..3719    +  rep_origin     M13 ori (sequence partly withheld): M13 bacteriophage origin of replication; arrow indicates direction of (+) strand synthesis
   3795..3844    -  misc_feature   bom (fragment): basis of mobility region from pBR322
   3946..3981    -  CDS            rop (fragment): Rop protein, which maintains plasmids at low copy number; rop
   4076..4180    +  promoter       AmpR promoter: bla
   4181..5041    +  CDS            AmpR: β-lactamase; bla; confers resistance to ampicillin, carbenicillin, and related antibiotics
   5212..5800    +  rep_origin     ori: high-copy-number ColE1/pMB1/pBR322/pUC origin of replication
