[The description below was written by a language model from this plasmid's Addgene catalogue record and pLannotate feature annotations shown in this document.]
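Description:
pEBB COMMD9 Flag is a mammalian expression plasmid built on the pEBB backbone for producing human COMMD9 in transfected cells. It is propagated in E. coli through a high-copy ColE1/pUC-type origin and selected with ampicillin via the β-lactamase gene and its native promoter. The backbone also carries an M13 phage origin, which can support single-stranded DNA production, along with cloning-vector remnants that have no role in expression: fragments of lacI, lacZα, rop and the pBR322 bom region, plus a lac promoter/operator and CAP site. No mammalian selection marker is annotated, so the record points to transient expression rather than drug-selected stable lines.

The payload is the roughly 600 bp COMMD9 open reading frame, inserted between BamHI and NotI sites that remain intact, downstream of the strong constitutive human EF-1α promoter. A short SV40 early promoter segment and a small t antigen fragment lie just upstream of EF-1α. The coding sequence runs into a backbone-encoded C-terminal Flag epitope for detection or immunoprecipitation with anti-Flag antibodies. Downstream, a G-CSF stem-loop destabilising element is annotated, suggesting the 3′ untranslated region derives from G-CSF sequence; no polyadenylation signal is explicitly annotated.

Two depositor full sequences are on file, differing by seven nucleotides (5,969 versus 5,976 nt) and by a small offset in the insert position. The Flag tag is detected (as a partial 3xFLAG match, consistent with a single Flag unit) only in the shorter record, so the tag junction should be checked. COMMD9 belongs to the COMM domain family, and its annotation links it to cullin-RING ubiquitin ligase regulation, NF-κB down-regulation and epithelial sodium channel surface expression, so the plasmid suits overexpression and interaction studies.
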