Addgene plasmid #74901: pEBB COMMD9 Flag
Purpose: Express COMMD9 in mammalian cells
Depositing lab: Ezra Burstein & Colin Duckett. Depositing organization: University of Michigan. Publication: COMMD proteins, a novel family of structural and functional homologs of MURR1. Burstein E, Hoberg JE, Wilkinson AS, Rumble JM, Csomos RA, Komarck CM, Maine GN, Wilkinson JC, Mayo MW, Duckett CS. J Biol Chem. 2005 Jun 10;280(23):22222-32. Epub 2005 Mar 30. 10.1074/jbc.M501928200 PubMed 15799966.
Backbone
  Vector backbone: pEBB
  Backbone size w/o insert (bp): 5350
  Vector type: Mammalian Expression
Growth in bacteria
  Bacterial resistance: Ampicillin, 100 μg/mL
  Growth temperature: 37°C
  Growth strain: DH5alpha
  Copy number: Unknown
Gene/Insert
  Gene/Insert name: COMMD9
  Species: H. sapiens (human)
  Insert size (bp): 597
  GenBank ID: NM_014186
  Entrez Gene: COMMD9 (a.k.a. C11orf55, HSPC166, LINC00610)
  Promoter: EF-1alpha promoter
  Tag / fusion protein: Flag (C terminal on backbone)
  Cloning method: Restriction Enzyme; 5′ cloning site BamHI (not destroyed); 3′ cloning site NotI (not destroyed)
  Sequencing primers: 5′ CTC AAG CCT CAG ACA GTG G; 3′ GAG GGG TGC AAG GAC CCA G
Terms and licenses: Academic/Nonprofit Terms; Industry Terms: Not Available to Industry
How to cite: pEBB COMMD9 Flag was a gift from Ezra Burstein & Colin Duckett (Addgene plasmid # 74901 ; http://n2t.net/addgene:74901 ; RRID:Addgene_74901)
