>Addgene plasmid #74901 | pEBB COMMD9 Flag | addgene partial sequence | sequence record 149292 | EF1a-F 5'-TCAAGCCTCAGACAGTGGTTC-3'
TTTCAGGTGTCGTGAGGAATTCTCTAGAGATCCCTCGACCTCGAGATCCATTGTGCTGGATCCGCCACCA
TGGCTGCCCTGACAGCGGAGCATTTTGCAGCACTCCAGAGCCTGCTCAAGGCCTCCTCGAAAGATGTTGT
CAGACAGCTGTGTCAAGAAAGCTTTTCCAGTTCAGCCCTTGGCTTGAAAAAACTCTTGGATGTTACATGT
TCCAGCTTGTCTGTGACCCAGGAGGAGGCAGAGGAACTGCTCCAGGCTCTGCACCGCCTCACTAGGCTGG
TGGCATTCCGTGACCTGTCCTCTGCCGAGGCAATTCTGGCTCTCTTTCCAGAAAATTTCCACCAAAACCT
CAAAAACCTGCTGACAAAGATCATCCTAGAACATGTGTCTACTTGGAGAACCGAAGCCCAGGCAAATCAG
ATCTCTCTGCCACGCCTGGTCGATCTGGACTGGAGAGTGGATATCAAAACCTCCTCAGACAGCATCAGCC
GCATGGCCGTCCCCACCTGCCTGCTCCAGATGAAGATCCAAGAAGATCCCAGCCTATGCGGAGACAAACC
CTCCATCTCAGCTGTCACCGTGGAGCTGAGCAAAGAAACACTGGACACCATGTTAGATGGCCTGGGCCGC
ATCCGAGACCAACTCTCTGCCGTGGCCAGTAAAGCGGCCGCCGACTACAAAGACGATGACGACAAGTCAC
TCTGACGGCCGCGACTCTAGAGTGAGGGTCCCCACCTGGGACCCTTGAGAGTATCAGGTCTCCCACGTGG
GAGACAAGAAATCCCTGTTTAATATTTAAACAGCAGTGTTCCCCATCTGGGTCCTTGCACCCCTCACTCT
GGCCTCAGCCGACTGCACAGCGGCCCCTGCATCCCCTTGGCTGTGAGGCCCCTGGACAAGCAGAGGTGGC
CAGAGCTGGGAGGCATGGCCCTGGGGTCCCACGAATTTGCTGGGGAATCTCGTTTTTCTTCTTAAGACTT
TTGGGACATGGTTTGACTCCCGAACATCACCGACGTGTCTCCTG
