>Addgene plasmid #74901 | pEBB COMMD9 Flag | addgene partial sequence | sequence record 149812 | F1ori-R 5'-AGGGAAGAAAGCGAAAGGAG-3'
[85 nt withheld, positions 1-85]
TATGCGGTGTGAAATACCGCACAGATGCGTAAGGAGAAAATACCGCATCAGGCGCCATTCGCCATTCAGG
CTGCGCAACTGTTGGGAAGGGCGATCGGTGCGGGCCTCTTCGCTATTACGCCAGCTGGCGAAAGGGGGAT
GTGCTGCAAGGCGATTAAGTTGGGTAACGCCAGGGTTTTCCCAGTCACGACGTTGTAAAACGACGGCCAG
TGAATTCGGTTTTTTTTTTTTTTTTTTTTTTTTTTTTTTTTTTTTTTTTTTTTTTTTTTTTTTTTTTTTT
TTTTTTTTTTTTTTTTTTTTTTTT
